>Addgene plasmid #85902 | AB.pCCL.sin.cPPT.GFP.miR-324-5p.sensor.PGK.dNGFR.WPRE | addgene full sequence | sequence record 170032 | Addgene NGS Result
ATGGTGAGCAAGGGCGAGGAGCTGTTCACCGGGGTGGTGCCCATCCTGGTCGAGCTGGACGGCGACGTAA
ACGGCCACAAGTTCAGCGTGTCCGGCGAGGGCGAGGGCGATGCCACCTACGGCAAGCTGACCCTGAAGTT
CATCTGCACCACCGGCAAGCTGCCCGTGCCCTGGCCCACCCTCGTGACCACCCTGACCTACGGCGTGCAG
TGCTTCAGCCGCTACCCCGACCACATGAAGCAGCACGACTTCTTCAAGTCCGCCATGCCCGAAGGCTACG
TCCAGGAGCGCACCATCTTCTTCAAGGACGACGGCAACTACAAGACCCGCGCCGAGGTGAAGTTCGAGGG
CGACACCCTGGTGAACCGCATCGAGCTGAAGGGCATCGACTTCAAGGAGGACGGCAACATCCTGGGGCAC
AAGCTGGAGTACAACTACAACAGCCACAACGTCTATATCATGGCCGACAAGCAGAAGAACGGCATCAAGG
TGAACTTCAAGATCCGCCACAACATCGAGGACGGCAGCGTGCAGCTCGCCGACCACTACCAGCAGAACAC
CCCCATCGGCGACGGCCCCGTGCTGCTGCCCGACAACCACTACCTGAGCACCCAGTCCGCCCTGAGCAAA
GACCCCAACGAGAAGCGCGATCACATGGTCCTGCTGGAGTTCGTGACCGCCGCCGGGATCACTCTCGGCA
TGGACGAGCTGTACAAGTAAAGCGGCCGCGTCGAGAGATGGGGGAGGCTAACTGAGCTAGCCGACCTTAA
CTGGGGAGTACTGGTCGACGTAGCCACCAATGCCCTAGGGGATGCGCACCAATGCCCTAGGGGATGCGCA
CCAATGCCCTAGGGGATGCGCACCAATGCCCTAGGGGATGCGCACCAATGCCCTAGGGGATGCGCACCAA
TGCCCTAGGGGATGCGACCGGTACTAGCTTAGTCATGCACCGGGCTGCAGGAATTCGATGACAGGCGCAG
CTTCCGAGGGATTTGAGATCCAGACATGATAAGATACATTGATGAGTTTGGACAAACCAAAACTAGAATG
CAGTGAAAAAAATGCCTTATTTGTGAAATTTGTGATGCTATTGCCTTATTTGTAACCATTATAAGCTGCA
ATAAACAAGTTAACAACAACAATTGCATTCATTTTATGTTTCAGGTTCAGGGGGAGGTGTGGGAGGTTTT
TTAAAGCAAGTAAAACCTCTACAAATGTGGTATGGCTGATTATGATCAGATCTCTCGAGGCTAGTCTCGT
GATCGATAAAATTTTGAATTTTTGTAATTTGTTTTTGTAATTCTTTAGTTTGTATGTCTGTTGCTATTAT
GTCTACTATTCTTTCCCCTGCACTGTACCCCCCAATCCCCCCTTTTCTTTTAAAAGTTAACCGATACCGT
CGAGATCCGTTCACTAATCGAATGGATCTGTCTCTGTCTCTCTCTCCACCTTCTTCTTCTATTCCTTCGG
GCCTGTCGGGTCCCCTCGGGGTTGGGAGGTGGGTCTGAAACGATAATGGTGAATATCCCTGCCTAACTCT
ATTCACTATAGAAAGTACAGCAAAAACTATTCTTAAACCTACCAAGCCTCCTACTATCATTATGAATAAT
TTTATATACCACAGCCAATTTGTTATGTTAAACCAATTCCACAAACTTGCCCATTTATCTAATTCCAATA
ATTCTTGTTCATTCTTTTCTTGCTGGTTTTGCGATTCTTCAATTAAGGAGTGTATTAAGCTTGTGTAATT
GTTAATTTCTCTGTCCCACTCCATCCAGGTCGTGTGATTCCAAATCTGTTCCAGAGATTTATTACTCCAA
CTAGCATTCCAAGGCACAGCAGTGGTGCAAATGAGTTTTCCAGAGCAACCCCAAATCCCCAGGAGCTGTT
GATCCTTTAGGTATCTTTCCACAGCCAGGATTCTTGCCTGGAGCTGCTTGATGCCCCAGACTGTGAGTTG
CAACAGATGCTGTTGCGCCTCAATAGCCCTCAGCAAATTGTTCTGCTGCTGCACTATACCAGACAATAAT
TGTCTGGCCTGTACCGTCAGCGTCATTGACGCTGCGCCCATAGTGCTTCCTGCTGCTCCCAAGAACCCAA
GGAACAAAGCTCCTATTCCCACTGCTCTTTTTTCTCTCTGCACCACTCTTCTCTTTGCCTTGGTGGGTGC
TACTCCTAATGGTTCAATTTTTACTACTTTATATTTATATAATTCACTTCTCCAATTGTCCCTCATATCT
CCTCCTCCAGGTCTGAAGATCAGCGGCCGCTTGCTGTGCGGTGGTCTTACTTTTGTTTTGCTCTTCCTCT
ATCTTGTCTAAAGCTTCCTTGGTGTCTTTTATCTCTATCCTTTGATGCACACAATAGAGGGTTGCTACTG
TATTATATAATGATCTAAGTTCTTCTGATCCTGTCTGAAGGGATGGTTGTAGCTGTCCCAGTATTTGTCT
ACAGCCTTCTGATGTTTCTAACAGGCCAGGATTAACTGCGAATCGTTCTAGCTCCCTGCTTGCCCATACT
ATATGTTTTAATTTATATTTTTTCTTTCCCCCTGGCCTTAACCGAATTTTTTCCCATCGCGATCTAATTC
TCCCCCGCTTAATACTGACGCTCTCGCACCCATCTCTCTCCTTCTAGCCTCCGCTAGTCAAAATTTTTGG
CGTACTCACCAGTCGCCGCCCCTCGCCTCTTGCCGTGCGCGCTTCAGCAAGCCGAGTCCTGCGTCGAGAG
AGCTCCTCTGGTTTCCCTTTCGCTTTCAAGTCCCTGTTCGGGCGCCACTGCTAGAGATTTTCCACACTGA
CTAAAAGGGTCTGAGGGATCTCTAGTTACCAGAGTCACACAACAGACGGGCACACACTACTTGAAGCACT
CAAGGCAAGCTTTATTGAGGCTTAAGCAGTGGGTTCCCTAGTTAGCCAGAGAGCTCCCAGGCTCAGATCT
GGTCTAACCAGAGAGACCCCGGTTCACTAAACGAGCTCTGCTTATATAGACCTCCCACCGTACACGCCTA
CCGCCCATTTGCGTCAATGGGGCGGAGTTGTTACGACATTTTGGAAAGTCCCGTTGATTTTGGTGCCAAA
ACAAACTCCCATTGACGTCAATGGGGTGGAGACTTGGAAATCCCCGTGAGTCAAACCGCTATCCACGCCC
ATTGATGTACTGCCAAAACCGCATCACCATGGTAATAGCGATGACTAATACGTAGATGTACTGCCAAGTA
GGAAAGTCCCATAAGGTCATGTACTGGGCATAATGCCAGGCGGGCCATTTACCGTCATTGACGTCAATAG
GGGGCGTACTTGGCATATGATACACTTGATGTACTGCCAAGTGGGCAGTTTACCGTAAATACTCCACCCA
TTGACGTCAATGGAAAGTCCCTATTGGCGTTACTATGGGAACATACGTCATTATTGACGTCAATGGGCGG
GGGTCGTTGGGCGGTCAGCCAGGCGGGCCATTTACCGTAAGTTATGTAACGCGGAACTCCATATATGGGC
TATGAACTAATGACCCCGTAATTGATTACTATTAATAACTAGTCAATAATCAATGTCAACATGGCGGTAA
TGTTGGACATGAGCCAATATAAATGTACATATTATGATATGGATACAACGTATGCAATGGCCAAGCTTGC
AGCTCCAGCTTTTGTTCCCTTTAGTGAGGGTTAATTGCGCGCTTGGCGTAATCATGGTCATAGCTGTTTC
CTGTGTGAAATTGTTATCCGCTCACAATTCCACACAACATACGAGCCGGAAGCATAAAGTGTAAAGCCTG
GGGTGCCTAATGAGTGAGCTAACTCACATTAATTGCGTTGCGCTCACTGCCCGCTTTCCAGTCGGGAAAC
CTGTCGTGCCAGCTGCATTAATGAATCGGCCAACGCGCGGGGAGAGGCGGTTTGCGTATTGGGCGCTCTT
CCGCTTCCTCGCTCACTGACTCGCTGCGCTCGGTCGTTCGGCTGCGGCGAGCGGTATCAGCTCACTCAAA
GGCGGTAATACGGTTATCCACAGAATCAGGGGATAACGCAGGAAAGAACATGTGAGCAAAAGGCCAGCAA
AAGGCCAGGAACCGTAAAAAGGCCGCGTTGCTGGCGTTTTTCCATAGGCTCCGCCCCCCTGACGAGCATC
ACAAAAATCGACGCTCAAGTCAGAGGTGGCGAAACCCGACAGGACTATAAAGATACCAGGCGTTTCCCCC
TGGAAGCTCCCTCGTGCGCTCTCCTGTTCCGACCCTGCCGCTTACCGGATACCTGTCCGCCTTTCTCCCT
TCGGGAAGCGTGGCGCTTTCTCATAGCTCACGCTGTAGGTATCTCAGTTCGGTGTAGGTCGTTCGCTCCA
AGCTGGGCTGTGTGCACGAACCCCCCGTTCAGCCCGACCGCTGCGCCTTATCCGGTAACTATCGTCTTGA
GTCCAACCCGGTAAGACACGACTTATCGCCACTGGCAGCAGCCACTGGTAACAGGATTAGCAGAGCGAGG
TATGTAGGCGGTGCTACAGAGTTCTTGAAGTGGTGGCCTAACTACGGCTACACTAGAAGAACAGTATTTG
GTATCTGCGCTCTGCTGAAGCCAGTTACCTTCGGAAAAAGAGTTGGTAGCTCTTGATCCGGCAAACAAAC
CACCGCTGGTAGCGGTGGTTTTTTTGTTTGCAAGCAGCAGATTACGCGCAGAAAAAAAGGATCTCAAGAA
GATCCTTTGATCTTTTCTACGGGGTCTGACGCTCAGTGGAACGAAAACTCACGTTAAGGGATTTTGGTCA
TGAGATTATCAAAAAGGATCTTCACCTAGATCCTTTTAAATTAAAAATGAAGTTTTAAATCAATCTAAAG
TATATATGAGTAAACTTGGTCTGACAGTTACCAATGCTTAATCAGTGAGGCACCTATCTCAGCGATCTGT
CTATTTCGTTCATCCATAGTTGCCTGACTCCCCGTCGTGTAGATAACTACGATACGGGAGGGCTTACCAT
CTGGCCCCAGTGCTGCAATGATACCGCGAGACCCACGCTCACCGGCTCCAGATTTATCAGCAATAAACCA
GCCAGCCGGAAGGGCCGAGCGCAGAAGTGGTCCTGCAACTTTATCCGCCTCCATCCAGTCTATTAATTGT
TGCCGGGAAGCTAGAGTAAGTAGTTCGCCAGTTAATAGTTTGCGCAACGTTGTTGCCATTGCTACAGGCA
TCGTGGTGTCACGCTCGTCGTTTGGTATGGCTTCATTCAGCTCCGGTTCCCAACGATCAAGGCGAGTTAC
ATGATCCCCCATGTTGTGCAAAAAAGCGGTTAGCTCCTTCGGTCCTCCGATCGTTGTCAGAAGTAAGTTG
GCCGCAGTGTTATCACTCATGGTTATGGCAGCACTGCATAATTCTCTTACTGTCATGCCATCCGTAAGAT
GCTTTTCTGTGACTGGTGAGTACTCAACCAAGTCATTCTGAGAATAGTGTATGCGGCGACCGAGTTGCTC
TTGCCCGGCGTCAATACGGGATAATACCGCGCCACATAGCAGAACTTTAAAAGTGCTCATCATTGGAAAA
CGTTCTTCGGGGCGAAAACTCTCAAGGATCTTACCGCTGTTGAGATCCAGTTCGATGTAACCCACTCGTG
CACCCAACTGATCTTCAGCATCTTTTACTTTCACCAGCGTTTCTGGGTGAGCAAAAACAGGAAGGCAAAA
TGCCGCAAAAAAGGGAATAAGGGCGACACGGAAATGTTGAATACTCATACTCTTCCTTTTTCAATATTAT
TGAAGCATTTATCAGGGTTATTGTCTCATGAGCGGATACATATTTGAATGTATTTAGAAAAATAAACAAA
TAGGGGTTCCGCGCACATTTCCCCGAAAAGTGCCACCTAAATTGTAAGCGTTAATATTTTGTTAAAATTC
GCGTTAAATTTTTGTTAAATCAGCTCATTTTTTAACCAATAGGCCGAAATCGGCAAAATCCCTTATAAAT
CAAAAGAATAGACCGAGATAGGGT
[37 nt withheld, positions 5975-6011]
AAAGAACGTGGACTCCAACGTCAAAGG
[49 nt withheld, positions 6039-6087]
T
[91 nt withheld, positions 6089-6179]
G
[124 nt withheld, positions 6181-6304]
CCCATTCGCCATTCAGGCTGCGCAACTGTTGGGAAGGGCGATCGGTGCGGGCCTCTTCGCTATTACGCCA
GCTGGCGAAAGGGGGATGTGCTGCAAGGCGATTAAGTTGGGTAACGCCAGGGTTTTCCCAGTCACGACGT
TGTAAAACGACGGCCAGTGAGCGCGCGTAATACGACTCACTATAGGGCGAATTGGGTACGTCCCTAGGCC
TCCAAAAAAGCCTCCTCACTACTTCTGGAATAGCTCAGAGGCCGAGGCGGCCTCGGCCTCTGCATAAATA
AAAAAAATTAGTCAGCCATGGGGCGGAGAATGGGCGGAACTGGGCGGAGTTAGGGGCGGGATGGGCGGAG
TTAGGGGCGGGATAGCTAGAGCCAGACATGATAAGATACATTGATGAGTTTGGACAAACCACAACTAGAA
TGCAGTGAAAAAAATGCTTTATTTGTGAAATTTGTGATGCTATTGCTTTATTTGTAACCATTATAAGCTG
CAATAAACAAGTTCCTCTCACTCTCTGATATTCATTTCTTTGCAAGTTATAAATACTGAATAATAAGATG
ACATGAACTACTACTGCTAGAGATTTTCCACACTGACTAAAAGGGTCTGAGGGATCTCTAGTTACCAGAG
TCACACAACAGACGGGCACACACTACTTGAAGCACTCAAGGCAAGCTTTATTGAGGCTTAAGCAGTGGGT
TCCCTAGTTAGCCAGAGAGCTCCCAGGCTCAGATCTGGTCTAACCAGAGAGACCCAGTACAAGCAAAAAG
CAGATCTTGTCTTCGTTGGGAGTGAATTAGCCCTTCCAGTCCCCCCTTTTCTTTTAAAAAGTGGCTAAGA
TCTACAGCTGCCTTGTAAGTCATTGGTCTTAAAGGTACCGAGCTCGAATTCCAGGCGGGGAGGCGGCCCA
AAGGGAGATCCGACTCGTCTGAGGGCGAAGGCGAAGACGCGGAAGAGGCCGCAGAGCCGGCAGCAGGCCG
CGGGAAGGAAGGTCCGCTGGATTGAGGGCCGAAGGGACGTAGCAGAAGGACGTCCCGCGCAGAATCCAGG
TGGCAACACAGGCGAGCAGCCATGGAAAGGACGTCAGCTTCCCCGACAACACCACGGAATTGTCAGTGCC
CAACAGCCGAGCCCCTGTCCAGCAGCGGGCAAGGCAGGCGGCGATGAGTTCCGCCGTGGCAATAGGGAGG
GGGAAAGCGAAAGTCCCGGAAAGGAGCTGACAGGTGGTGGCAATGCCCCAACCAGTGGGGGTTGCGTCAG
CAAACACAGTGCACACCACGCCACGTTGCCTGACAACGGGCCACAACTCCTCATAAAGAGACAGCAACCA
GGATTTATACAAGGAGGAGAAAATGAAAGCCATACGGGAAGCAATAGCATGATACAAAGGCATTAAAGCA
GCGTATCCACATAGCGTAAAAGGAGCAACATAGTTAAGAATACCAGTCAATCTTTCACAAATTTTGTAAT
CCAGAGGTTGATTGTCGACTCTAGACTCGACTCTAGAGGATCCCCCTGTTCCACCTCTTGAAGGCTATGT
AGGCCACAAGGCCCACAACCACAGCAGCCAGGATGGAGCAATAGACAGGGATGAGGTTGTCGGTGGTGCC
TCGGGTCACCACGGGCTGGGAGCTGCCCATCACTGTGGTCACCACACCTGCCACCGTGCTGGCTATGAGG
TCTTGTTCTGGAGGTGCCTCAGGCTCCTGGGTGCTGGGGGCTGTGCTGTCCGAGCCCTCTGGGGGTGTGG
ACCGTGTAATCCAACGGCCAGGGATCTCCTCGCACTCGGCGTCGGCCCAGCGTGTGCACTCGCGGAGCTG
GCGCTCGGTGTCCTCGCACACGGTGCAGGGCAGGCACGGGTCCACGTGGTTGGCCTCGTCGGAATACGTG
CCGTCGGGGCACTCCTCGCACACGGTGTTCTGCTTGTCCTGGCAGGAGAACACGAGGCCCGAGCCCGCCT
CGCACACGCGGCACGCCTCGCAGCGCCCAGTCGTCTCATCCTGGTAGTAGCCGTAGGCGCAGCGGCACAC
GGCGTCGTCGGCCTCCACGCACGGCGCCGACATGCTCTGGAGCCCCACGCACTCGGTGCACGGCTTGCAC
GGCTCGGTCGCGCTCACCACGTCGGAGAACGTCACGCTGTCCAGGCAGGGCTCACACACGGTCTGGTTGG
CTCCACAAGGCTGGGCCACACCCTCGCCCAGGTTGCAGGCTTTGCAGCACTCACCGCTGTGTGTGTACAG
GCCTGTGGGGCATGCCTCCTTGGCACCTCCAAGGGACACCCCCAGAAGCAGCAACAGCAGCAGGCGCGGC
CCGTCCATGGCGCGGCCGGTGGCACCTGCCCCCATCGCCCGCCTCCCGCGGCAGCGCTCGACTTCCAGCT
CGGTCCGCTTTGCGGACTGATGGGGCTGCGCTGCGCTGCGCTCCAGCGCCCCCCCTGCCCGCCGGAGCTG
GCCGCGGCCCGAATTCCTGCAGCCCGGGGGATCCCCCTGGGGAGAGAGGTCGGTGATTCGGTCAACGAGG
GAGCCGACTGCCGACGTGCGCTCCGGAGGCTTGCAGAATGCGGAACACCGCGCGGGCAGGAACAGGGCCC
ACACTACCGCCCCACACCCCGCCTCCCGCACCGCCCCTTCCCGGCCGCTGCTCTCGGCGCGCCCTGCTGA
GCAGCCGCTATTGGCCACAGCCCATCGCGGTCGGCGCGCTGCCATTGCTCCCTGGCGCTGTCCGTCTGCG
AGGGTACTAGTGAGACGTGCGGCTTCCGTTTGTCACGTCCGGCACGCCGCGAACCGCAAGGAACCTTCCC
GACTTAGGGGCGGAGCAGGAAGCGTCGCCGGGGGGCCCACAAGGGTAGCGGCGAAGATCCGGGTGACGCT
GCGAACGGACGTGAAGAATGTGCGAGACCCAGGGTCGGCGCCGCTGCGTTTCCCGGAACCACGCCCAGAG
CAGCCGCGTCCCTGCGCAAACCCAGGGCTGCCTTGGAAAAGGCGCAACCCCAACCCCGTGGAATTCGATA
TCAAGCTTCTCGAGGGTAGGCGTGTACGGTGGGAGGCCTATATAAGCAGAGCTCGTTTAGTGAACCGTCA
GATCGCCTGGAGACGCCATCCACGCTGTTTTGACCTCCATAGAAGACACCGGGACCGATCCAGCCTCCGC
GGAATTCACC
Features (pLannotate 1.2.2; 34 found; start..end, strand, type, name):
      1..720     +  CDS            EGFP: the original enhanced GFP (Yang et al., 1996) mammalian codon-optimized
    950..969     +  misc_feature   MCS (fragment): pBluescript multiple cloning site
    997..1131    -  polyA_signal   SV40 poly(A) signal: SV40 polyadenylation signal
   1154..1238    -  CDS            large T antigen (fragment): large T antigen from SV40 (simian virus 40)
   1268..1385    -  misc_feature   cPPT/CTS: central polypurine tract and central termination sequence of HIV-1
   1404..1504    -  CDS            Rev (fragment): human immunodeficiency virus 1 (HIV-1) Rev protein; rev; enhances nuclear export of unspliced and incompletely spliced viral mRNAs
   1881..2114    -  misc_feature   RRE: The Rev response element (RRE) of HIV-1 allows for Rev-dependent mRNA export from the nucleus to the cytoplasm.
   2260..2623    -  CDS            HIV-1 gag (fragment): gag protein from human immunodeficiency virus 1; gag
   2607..2732    -  misc_feature   HIV-1 Ψ: packaging signal of human immunodeficiency virus type 1
   2779..2959    -  LTR            5' LTR (truncated): truncated 5' long terminal repeat (LTR) from HIV-1
   2974..3177    -  promoter       CMV promoter: human cytomegalovirus (CMV) immediate early promoter
   3178..3557    -  enhancer       CMV enhancer: human cytomegalovirus immediate early enhancer
   3658..3676    -  promoter       T3 promoter: promoter for bacteriophage T3 RNA polymerase
   3721..3737    -  protein_bind   lac operator: The lac repressor binds to the lac operator to inhibit transcription in E. coli. This inhibition can be relieved by adding lactose or isopropyl-β-D-thiogalactopyranoside (IPTG). lac repressor encoded by lacI
   3745..3775    -  promoter       lac promoter: promoter for the E. coli lac operon
   3790..3811    -  protein_bind   CAP binding site: CAP binding activates transcription in the presence of cAMP. E. coli catabolite activator protein
   3824..3916    -  CDS            lacI (fragment): lac repressor; lacI; The lac repressor binds to the lac operator to inhibit transcription in E. coli. This inhibition can be relieved by adding lactose or isopropyl-β-D-thiogalactopyranoside (IPTG).
   4099..4687    -  rep_origin     ori: high-copy-number ColE1/pMB1/pBR322/pUC origin of replication
   4858..5718    -  CDS            AmpR: β-lactamase; bla; confers resistance to ampicillin, carbenicillin, and related antibiotics
   5719..5823    -  promoter       AmpR promoter: bla
   5876..6304    -  rep_origin     f1 ori (sequence partly withheld): f1 bacteriophage origin of replication; arrow indicates direction of (+) strand synthesis
   6309..6464    -  CDS            lacZα (fragment): LacZα fragment of β-galactosidase; lacZ fragment
   6472..6490    +  promoter       T7 promoter: promoter for bacteriophage T7 RNA polymerase
   6511..6646    -  rep_origin     SV40 ori: SV40 origin of replication
   6686..6807    -  polyA_signal   SV40 poly(A) signal: SV40 polyadenylation signal
   6879..7112    -  LTR            3' LTR (ΔU3): self-inactivating 3' long terminal repeat (LTR) from HIV-1
   7114..7182    -  CDS            nef (fragment): NEF_HV1Z2 - Experimental evidence at protein level: Swiss-Prot protein existence level 1. Extracellular Nef protein targets CD4(+) T-lymphocytes for apoptosis by interacting with CXCR4 surface receptors. From Human immunodeficiency virus type 1 group M subtype D (isolate Z2/CDC-Z34) (HIV-1).
   7199..7787    -  misc_feature   WPRE: woodchuck hepatitis virus posttranscriptional regulatory element
   7801..7819    -  misc_feature   MCS (fragment): pUC18/19 multiple cloning site
   7822..8649    -  CDS            NGFR (fragment): TNR16_HUMAN - Also known as TNFRSF16. Experimental evidence at protein level: Swiss-Prot protein existence level 1. Low affinity receptor which can bind to NGF, BDNF, NTF3, and NTF4. Forms a heterodimeric receptor with SORCS2 that binds the precursor forms of NGF, BDNF and NTF3 with high affinity, and has much lower affinity for mature NGF and BDNF (PubMed:24908487). Plays an important role in differentiation and survival of specific neuronal populations during development (By similarity). Can mediate cell survival as well as cell death of neural cells. Plays a role in the inactivation of RHOA
   8764..8788    -  misc_feature   MCS (fragment): pBluescript multiple cloning site
   8791..9301    -  promoter       hPGK promoter: human phosphoglycerate kinase 1 promoter
   9304..9327    +  misc_feature   MCS (fragment): pBluescript multiple cloning site
   9329..9367    +  promoter       minimal CMV promoter: human cytomegalovirus (CMV) immediate early promoter
