[The description below was written by a language model from this plasmid's Addgene catalogue record and pLannotate feature annotations shown in this document.]
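Description:
AB.pCCL.sin.cPPT.GFP.miR-324-5p.sensor.PGK.dNGFR.WPRE is a third-generation-style, self-inactivating HIV-1 lentiviral transfer plasmid that reports on the activity of human miR-324-5p. It is maintained in E. coli through a high-copy ColE1/pUC origin with ampicillin resistance (AmpR), and also carries an f1 origin and an SV40 origin. The viral genome is transcribed from a CMV enhancer/promoter fused to a truncated 5' LTR. It contains the Ψ packaging signal with a partial gag sequence, the RRE for Rev-dependent export, the cPPT/CTS, a WPRE to enhance transcript expression, and a ΔU3 3' LTR that disables LTR promoter activity after integration.

The payload is a bidirectional expression unit. In the feature table, the human PGK promoter and an adjacent minimal CMV promoter point in opposite directions. PGK drives a truncated NGFR (dNGFR), a cell-surface marker, upstream of the WPRE. The minimal CMV element faces EGFP, which is followed by an SV40 polyadenylation signal. The 171 bp miR-324-5p sensor insert, cloned between NheI and AgeI, is not annotated in the table. An unannotated gap between the EGFP coding sequence and its poly(A) signal is consistent with placement in the EGFP 3' untranslated region, though the record does not state this explicitly. In such a design, cells with active miR-324-5p would repress EGFP while dNGFR stays unaffected and serves as an internal normaliser for transduction and expression level.

The stated purpose is a sensor plasmid, and it comes from work on microRNA sensor and decoy libraries for high-throughput assessment of microRNA activity. The sequenced record (9,464 nt) is slightly shorter than the listed total size of 9,480 bp.
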