Addgene plasmid #85902: AB.pCCL.sin.cPPT.GFP.miR-324-5p.sensor.PGK.dNGFR.WPRE
Purpose: Sensor Plasmid
Depositing lab: Brian Brown. Depositing organization: Icahn School of Medicine at Mount Sinai. Publication: High-throughput assessment of microRNA activity and function using microRNA sensor and decoy libraries. Mullokandov G, Baccarini A, Ruzo A, Jayaprakash AD, Tung N, Israelow B, Evans MJ, Sachidanandam R, Brown BD. Nat Methods. 2012 Jul 1;9(8):840-6. doi: 10.1038/nmeth.2078. PubMed 22751203.
Backbone
  Vector backbone: AB.pCCL.sin.cPPT.GFP.PGK.dNGFR.WPRE
  Backbone size w/o insert (bp): 9309
  Total vector size (bp): 9480
  Vector type: Lentiviral
  Selectable markers: eGFP , NGFR
Growth in bacteria
  Bacterial resistance: Ampicillin, 100 μg/mL
  Growth temperature: 37°C
  Growth strain: NEB Stable
  Copy number: High Copy
Gene/Insert
  Gene/Insert name: miR-324-5p Sensor
  Species: H. sapiens (human)
  Insert size (bp): 171
  Entrez Gene: MIR324 (a.k.a. MIRN324, hsa-mir-324, mir-324)
  Promoter: PGK
  Cloning method: Restriction Enzyme; 5′ cloning site NheI (not destroyed); 3′ cloning site AgeI (not destroyed)
  Sequencing primers: 5′ AACAGACATACAAACTAAAG
Terms and licenses: Academic/Nonprofit Terms; Industry Terms: Not Available to Industry
How to cite: AB.pCCL.sin.cPPT.GFP.miR-324-5p.sensor.PGK.dNGFR.WPRE was a gift from Brian Brown (Addgene plasmid # 85902 ; http://n2t.net/addgene:85902 ; RRID:Addgene_85902)
