>Addgene plasmid #85902 | AB.pCCL.sin.cPPT.GFP.miR-324-5p.sensor.PGK.dNGFR.WPRE | depositor partial sequence | sequence record 167392 | AB.pCCL.sin.cPPT.GFP.miR-324-5p.sensor.PGK.dNGFR.WPRE sequence 865 bps
TATCGATCACGAGACTAGCCTCGAGAGATCTGATCATAATCAGCCATACCACATTTGTAGAGGTTTTACT
TGCTTTAAAAAACCTCCCACACCTCCCCCTGAACCTGAAACATAAAATGAATGCAATTGTTGTTGTTAAC
TTGTTTATTGCAGCTTATAATGGTTACAAATAAGGCAATAGCATCACAAATTTCACAAATAAGGCATTTT
TTTCACTGCATTCTAGTTTTGGTTTGTCCAAACTCATCAATGTATCTTATCATGTCTGGATCTCAAATCC
CTCGGAAGCTGCGCCTGTCATCGAATTCCTGCAGCCCGGTGCATGACTAAGCTAGTACCGGTCGCATCCC
CTAGGGCATTGGTGCGCATCCCCTAGGGCATTGGTGCGCATCCCCTAGGGCATTGGTGCGCATCCCCTAG
GGCATTGGTGCGCATCCCCTAGGGCATTGGTGCGCATCCCCTAGGGCATTGGTGGCTACGTCGACCAGTA
CTCCCCAGTTAAGGTCGGCTAGCTCAGTTAGCCTCCCCCATCTCTCGACGCGGCCGCTTTACTTGTACAG
CTCGTCCATGCCGAGAGTGATCCCGGCGGCGGTCACGAACTCCAGCAGGACCATGTGATCGCGCTTCTCG
TTGGGGTCTTTGCTCAGGGCGGACTGGGTGCTCAGGTAGTGGTTGTCGGGCAGCAGCACGGGGCCGTCGC
CGATGGGGGTGTTCTGCTGGTAGTGGTCGGCGAGCTGCACGCTGCCGTCCTCGATGTTGTGGCGGATCTT
GAAGTTCACCTTGATGCCGTTCTTCTGCTTGTCGGCCATGATATAGACGTTGTGGCTGTTGTAGTTGTAC
TCCAGCTTGTGCCCCAGGATGTTGC
